Addgene plasmid #187724: pFastBacHTA-NEDD4L_W1-L-W2-HECT
Purpose: Express His-tagged NEDD4L W1-L-W2-HECT chimera in inserct cells
Depositing lab: Sandra Gabelli. Depositing organization: Johns Hopkins University and School of Medicine. Publication: NEDD4L intramolecular interactions regulate its auto and substrate Na(V)1.5 ubiquitination. Wright KM, Nathan S, Jiang H, Xia W, Kim H, Chakouri N, Nwafor JN, Fossier L, Srinivasan L, Chen Z, Boronina T, Post J, Paul S, Cole RN, Ben-Johny M, Cole PA, Gabelli SB. J Biol Chem. 2024 Mar;300(3):105715. doi: 10.1016/j.jbc.2024.105715. Epub 2024 Feb 2. PubMed 38309503.
Backbone
  Vector backbone: pFastBacHT-A
  Vector type: Insect Expression
Growth in bacteria
  Bacterial resistance: Ampicillin, 100 μg/mL
  Growth temperature: 37°C
  Growth strain: DH5alpha
  Copy number: Low Copy
Gene/Insert
  Gene/Insert name: NEDD4L residues 153-418+582-975 (alt name: Q96PU5)
  Species: H. sapiens (human)
  Insert size (bp): 1980
  Mutation: deletion of residues 1-152 and 419-581
  Entrez Gene: NEDD4L (a.k.a. NEDD4-2, NEDD4.2, PVNH7, RSP5, hNEDD4-2)
  Tag / fusion protein: His-TEV (N terminal on insert)
  Cloning method: Restriction Enzyme; 5′ cloning site unknown (unknown if destroyed)
Terms and licenses: Academic/Nonprofit Terms; Industry Terms: Not Available to Industry
How to cite: pFastBacHTA-NEDD4L_W1-L-W2-HECT was a gift from Sandra Gabelli (Addgene plasmid # 187724 ; http://n2t.net/addgene:187724 ; RRID:Addgene_187724)
