[The description below was written by a language model from this plasmid's Addgene catalogue record and pLannotate feature annotations shown in this document.]
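Description:
pFastBacHTA-NEDD4L_W1-L-W2-HECT is a baculovirus donor (transfer) plasmid built on the pFastBacHT-A backbone for producing a truncated human NEDD4L protein in insect cells. It is maintained in E. coli through a ColE1/pUC-type origin with ampicillin resistance (β-lactamase), and it also carries an f1 phage origin. The catalogue lists it as low copy, although the annotated origin is of the type usually described as high copy. The expression cassette, together with a gentamicin acetyltransferase gene driven by the Pc integron promoter, lies between the Tn7R and Tn7L ends of a mini-Tn7 element. In Bac-to-Bac-style systems this arrangement allows site-specific transposition of the cassette into a baculovirus shuttle genome (bacmid) in a suitable E. coli host, with gentamicin marking the transposed segment. The recombinant bacmid is then used to generate virus for infecting insect cells.

Within the transposable region, the strong, very late polyhedrin promoter from Autographa californica nucleopolyhedrovirus drives an open reading frame that begins with a polyhistidine affinity tag followed by a TEV protease cleavage site, so the tag can be removed after purification. This is fused to a 1,980 bp NEDD4L insert encoding residues 153–418 joined to 582–975, with residues 1–152 and 419–581 deleted. The construct name suggests this retains WW1, a linker, WW2 and the catalytic HECT domain. An SV40 polyadenylation signal terminates the transcript. NEDD4L is a HECT-type E3 ubiquitin ligase that targets membrane channels such as NaV1.5. The associated study concerns how intramolecular interactions regulate its auto- and substrate ubiquitination, so this chimera probably serves as a source of recombinant protein for such biochemical work.
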