Features (pLannotate 1.2.2; 17 found; start..end, strand, type, name):
      2..456     +  rep_origin     f1 ori (sequence partly withheld): f1 bacteriophage origin of replication; arrow indicates direction of (+) strand synthesis
    482..586     +  promoter       AmpR promoter: bla
    587..1447    +  CDS            AmpR: β-lactamase; bla; confers resistance to ampicillin, carbenicillin, and related antibiotics
   1618..2206    +  rep_origin     ori: high-copy-number ColE1/pMB1/pBR322/pUC origin of replication
   2392..2443    -  misc_feature   bom (fragment): basis of mobility region from pBR322
   2511..2735    -  mobile_element Tn7R: mini-Tn7 element (right end of the Tn7 transposon) Tn7
   2802..3335    -  CDS            GmR: gentamycin acetyltransferase; aacC1; confers resistance to gentamycin
   3524..3552    -  promoter       Pc promoter: intI1 (promoter lies within the coding sequence); class 1 integron promoter
   3530..3877    -  CDS            YPR2_ECOLX (fragment): Protein predicted: Swiss-Prot protein existence level 4. From Escherichia coli.
   3904..3995    +  promoter       polyhedrin promoter: polh from Autographa californica; promoter for the baculovirus polyhedrin gene
   4060..4079    +  CDS            8xHis (fragment): 8xHis affinity tag
   4101..4121    +  CDS            TEV site: tobacco etch virus (TEV) protease recognition and cleavage site
   4122..6101    +  CDS            NEDD4L (fragment): NED4L_HUMAN - Also known as KIAA0439, NEDL3. Experimental evidence at protein level: Swiss-Prot protein existence level 1. E3 ubiquitin-protein ligase which accepts ubiquitin from an E2 ubiquitin-conjugating enzyme in the form of a thioester and then directly transfers the ubiquitin to targeted substrates. Inhibits TGF- beta signaling by triggering SMAD2 and TGFBR1 ubiquitination and proteasome-dependent degradation. Promotes ubiquitination and internalization of various plasma membrane channels such as ENaC, SCN2A/Nav1.2, SCN3A/Nav1.3, SCN5A/Nav1.5, SCN9A/Nav1.7, SCN10A/Nav1.8, KCNA3/Kv1.3, K
   6176..6259    +  CDS            large T antigen (fragment): large T antigen from SV40 (simian virus 40)
   6282..6416    +  polyA_signal   SV40 poly(A) signal: SV40 polyadenylation signal
   6445..6610    -  mobile_element Tn7L: mini-Tn7 element (left end of the Tn7 transposon) Tn7
   6773..6789    +  CDS            lacZα (fragment): LacZα fragment of β-galactosidase; lacZ fragment
>Addgene plasmid #187724 | pFastBacHTA-NEDD4L_W1-L-W2-HECT | addgene full sequence | sequence record 372437 | Addgene NGS Result
G
[124 nt withheld, positions 2-125]
C
[91 nt withheld, positions 127-217]
A
[49 nt withheld, positions 219-267]
CCTTTGACGTTGGAGTCCACGTTCTT
[37 nt withheld, positions 294-330]
ACCCTATCTCGGTCTATTCTTTTGATTTATAAGGGATTTTGCCGATTTCGGCCTATTGGTTAAAAAATGA
GCTGATTTAACAAAAATTTAACGCGAATTTTAACAAAATATTAACGCTTACAATTTAGGTGGCACTTTTC
GGGGAAATGTGCGCGGAACCCCTATTTGTTTATTTTTCTAAATACATTCAAATATGTATCCGCTCATGAG
ACAATAACCCTGATAAATGCTTCAATAATATTGAAAAAGGAAGAGTATGAGTATTCAACATTTCCGTGTC
GCCCTTATTCCCTTTTTTGCGGCATTTTGCCTTCCTGTTTTTGCTCACCCAGAAACGCTGGTGAAAGTAA
AAGATGCTGAAGATCAGTTGGGTGCACGAGTGGGTTACATCGAACTGGATCTCAACAGCGGTAAGATCCT
TGAGAGTTTTCGCCCCGAAGAACGTTTTCCAATGATGAGCACTTTTAAAGTTCTGCTATGTGGCGCGGTA
TTATCCCGTATTGACGCCGGGCAAGAGCAACTCGGTCGCCGCATACACTATTCTCAGAATGACTTGGTTG
AGTACTCACCAGTCACAGAAAAGCATCTTACGGATGGCATGACAGTAAGAGAATTATGCAGTGCTGCCAT
AACCATGAGTGATAACACTGCGGCCAACTTACTTCTGACAACGATCGGAGGACCGAAGGAGCTAACCGCT
TTTTTGCACAACATGGGGGATCATGTAACTCGCCTTGATCGTTGGGAACCGGAGCTGAATGAAGCCATAC
CAAACGACGAGCGTGACACCACGATGCCTGTAGCAATGGCAACAACGTTGCGCAAACTATTAACTGGCGA
ACTACTTACTCTAGCTTCCCGGCAACAATTAATAGACTGGATGGAGGCGGATAAAGTTGCAGGACCACTT
CTGCGCTCGGCCCTTCCGGCTGGCTGGTTTATTGCTGATAAATCTGGAGCCGGTGAGCGTGGGTCTCGCG
GTATCATTGCAGCACTGGGGCCAGATGGTAAGCCCTCCCGTATCGTAGTTATCTACACGACGGGGAGTCA
GGCAACTATGGATGAACGAAATAGACAGATCGCTGAGATAGGTGCCTCACTGATTAAGCATTGGTAACTG
TCAGACCAAGTTTACTCATATATACTTTAGATTGATTTAAAACTTCATTTTTAATTTAAAAGGATCTAGG
TGAAGATCCTTTTTGATAATCTCATGACCAAAATCCCTTAACGTGAGTTTTCGTTCCACTGAGCGTCAGA
CCCCGTAGAAAAGATCAAAGGATCTTCTTGAGATCCTTTTTTTCTGCGCGTAATCTGCTGCTTGCAAACA
AAAAAACCACCGCTACCAGCGGTGGTTTGTTTGCCGGATCAAGAGCTACCAACTCTTTTTCCGAAGGTAA
CTGGCTTCAGCAGAGCGCAGATACCAAATACTGTTCTTCTAGTGTAGCCGTAGTTAGGCCACCACTTCAA
GAACTCTGTAGCACCGCCTACATACCTCGCTCTGCTAATCCTGTTACCAGTGGCTGCTGCCAGTGGCGAT
AAGTCGTGTCTTACCGGGTTGGACTCAAGACGATAGTTACCGGATAAGGCGCAGCGGTCGGGCTGAACGG
GGGGTTCGTGCACACAGCCCAGCTTGGAGCGAACGACCTACACCGAACTGAGATACCTACAGCGTGAGCT
ATGAGAAAGCGCCACGCTTCCCGAAGGGAGAAAGGCGGACAGGTATCCGGTAAGCGGCAGGGTCGGAACA
GGAGAGCGCACGAGGGAGCTTCCAGGGGGAAACGCCTGGTATCTTTATAGTCCTGTCGGGTTTCGCCACC
TCTGACTTGAGCGTCGATTTTTGTGATGCTCGTCAGGGGGGCGGAGCCTATGGAAAAACGCCAGCAACGC
GGCCTTTTTACGGTTCCTGGCCTTTTGCTGGCCTTTTGCTCACATGTTCTTTCCTGCGTTATCCCCTGAT
TCTGTGGATAACCGTATTACCGCCTTTGAGTGAGCTGATACCGCTCGCCGCAGCCGAACGACCGAGCGCA
GCGAGTCAGTGAGCGAGGAAGCGGAAGAGCGCCTGATGCGGTATTTTCTCCTTACGCATCTGTGCGGTAT
TTCACACCGCATAGACCAGCCGCGTAACCTGGCAAAATCGGTTACGGTTGAGTAATAAATGGATGCCCTG
CGTAAGCGGGTGTGGGCGGACAATAAAGTCTTAAACTGAACAAAATAGATCTAAACTATGACAATAAAGT
CTTAAACTAGACAGAATAGTTGTAAACTGAAATCAGTCCAGTTATGCTGTGAAAAAGCATACTGGACTTT
TGTTATGGCTAAAGCAAACTCTTCATTTTCTGAAGTGCAAATTGCCCGTCGTATTAAAGAGGGGCGTGGC
CAAGGGCATGGTAAAGACTATATTCGCGGCGTTGTGACAATTTACCGAACAACTCCGCGGCCGGGAAGCC
GATCTCGGCTTGAACGAATTGTTAGGTGGCGGTACTTGGGTCGATATCAAAGTGCATCACTTCTTCCCGT
ATGCCCAACTTTGTATAGAGAGCCACTGCGGGATCGTCACCGTAATCTGCTTGCACGTAGATCACATAAG
CACCAAGCGCGTTGGCCTCATGCTTGAGGAGATTGATGAGCGCGGTGGCAATGCCCTGCCTCCGGTGCTC
GCCGGAGACTGCGAGATCATAGATATAGATCTCACTACGCGGCTGCTCAAACTTGGGCAGAACGTAAGCC
GCGAGAGCGCCAACAACCGCTTCTTGGTCGAAGGCAGCAAGCGCGATGAATGTCTTACTACGGAGCAAGT
TCCCGAGGTAATCGGAGTCCGGCTGATGTTGGGAGTAGGTGGCTACGTCTCCGAACTCACGACCGAAAAG
ATCAAGAGCAGCCCGCATGGATTTGACTTGGTCAGGGCCGAGCCTACATGTGCGAATGATGCCCATACTT
GAGCCACCTAACTTTGTTTTAGGGCGACTGCCCTGCTGCGTAACATCGTTGCTGCTGCGTAACATCGTTG
CTGCTCCATAACATCAAACATCGACCCACGGCGTAACGCGCTTGCTGCTTGGATGCCCGAGGCATAGACT
GTACAAAAAAACAGTCATAACAAGCCATGAAAACCGCCACTGCGCCGTTACCACCGCTGCGTTCGGTCAA
GGTTCTGGACCAGTTGCGTGAGCGCATACGCTACTTGCATTACAGTTTACGAACCGAACAGGCTTATGTC
AACTGGGTTCGTGCCTTCATCCGTTTCCACGGTGTGCGTCACCCGGCAACCTTGGGCAGCAGCGAAGTCG
AGGCATTTCTGTCCTGGCTGGCGAACGAGCGCAAGGTTTCGGTCTCCACGCATCGTCAGGCATTGGCGGC
CTTGCTGTTCTTCTACGGCAAGGTGCTGTGCACGGATCTGCCCTGGCTTCAGGAGATCGGAAGACCTCGG
CCGTCGCGGCGCTTGCCGGTGGTGCTGACCCCGGATGAAGTGGTTCGCATCCTCGGTTTTCTGGAAGGCG
AGCATCGTTTGTTCGCCCAGGACTCTAGCTATAGTTCTAGTGGTTGGCTACGTATACTCCGGAATATTAA
TAGATCATGGAGATAATTAAAATGATAACCATCTCGCAAATAAATAAGTATTTTACTGTTTTCGTAACAG
TTTTGTAATAAAAAAACCTATAAATATTCCGGATTATTCATACCGTCCCACCATCGGGCGCGGATCTCGG
TCCGAAACCATGTCGTACTACCATCACCATCACCATCACGATTACGATATCCCAACGACCGAAAACCTGT
ATTTTCAGGGCATGCCAAAAAATGGAGGTCAAGATGAAGAAAACAGTGACCAGAGGGATGACATGGAGCA
TGGATGGGAAGTTGTTGACTCAAATGACTCGGCTTCTCAGCACCAAGAGGAACTTCCTCCTCCTCCTCTG
CCTCCCGGGTGGGAAGAAAAAGTGGACAATTTAGGCCGAACTTACTATGTCAACCACAACAACCGGACCA
CTCAGTGGCACAGACCAAGCCTGATGGACGTGTCCTCGGAGTCGGACAATAACATCAGACAGATCAACCA
GGAGGCAGCACACCGGCGCTTCCGCTCCCGCAGGCACATCAGCGAAGACTTGGAGCCCGAGCCCTCGGAG
GGCGGGGATGTCCCCGAGCCTTGGGAGACCATTTCAGAGGAAGTGAATATCGCTGGAGACTCTCTCGGTC
TGGCTCTGCCCCCACCACCGGCCTCCCCAGGATCTCGGACCAGCCCTCAGGAGCTGTCAGAGGAACTAAG
CAGAAGGCTTCAGATCACTCCAGACTCCAATGGGGAACAGTTCAGCTCTTTGATTCAAAGAGAACCCTCC
TCAAGGTTGAGGTCATGCAGTGTCACCGACGCAGTTGCAGAACAGGGCCATCTACCACCGCCCAGTGCCC
CAGCTGGGAGAGCGCGTTCATCAACTGTCACGGGTGGTGAGGAACCAACGCCATCAGTGGCCTATGTACA
TACTACGCCGGGTCTGCCTTCAGGCTGGGAAGAAAGAAAAGATGCTAAGGGGCGCACATACTATGTCAAT
CATAACAATCGAACCACAACTTGGACTCGACCTATCATGCAGAACCCAGCTATTACTGGTCCGGCTGTCC
CTTACTCCAGAGAATTTAAGCAGAAATATGACTACTTCAGGAAGAAATTAAAGAAACCTGCTGATATCCC
CAATAGGTTTGAAATGAAACTTCACAGAAATAACATATTTGAAGAGTCCTATCGGAGAATTATGTCCGTG
AAAAGACCAGATGTCCTAAAAGCTAGACTGTGGATTGAGTTTGAATCAGAGAAAGGTCTTGACTATGGGG
GTGTGGCCAGAGAATGGTTCTTCTTACTGTCCAAAGAGATGTTCAACCCCTACTACGGCCTCTTTGAGTA
CTCTGCCACGGACAACTACACCCTTCAGATCAACCCTAATTCAGGCCTCTGTAATGAGGATCATTTGTCC
TACTTCACTTTTATTGGAAGAGTTGCTGGTCTGGCCGTATTTCATGGGAAGCTCTTAGATGGTTTCTTCA
TTAGACCATTTTACAAGATGATGTTGGGAAAGCAGATAACCCTGAATGACATGGAATCTGTGGATAGTGA
ATATTACAACTCTTTGAAATGGATCCTGGAGAATGACCCTACTGAGCTGGACCTCATGTTCTGCATAGAC
GAAGAAAACTTTGGACAGACATATCAAGTGGATTTGAAGCCCAATGGGTCAGAAATAATGGTCACAAATG
AAAACAAAAGGGAATATATCGACTTAGTCATCCAGTGGAGATTTGTGAACAGGGTCCAGAAGCAGATGAA
CGCCTTCTTGGAGGGATTCACAGAACTACTTCCTATTGATTTGATTAAAATTTTTGATGAAAATGAGCTG
GAGTTGCTCATGTGCGGCCTCGGTGATGTGGATGTGAATGACTGGAGACAGCATTCTATTTACAAGAACG
GCTACTGCCCAAACCACCCCGTCATTCAGTGGTTCTGGAAGGCTGTGCTACTCATGGACGCCGAAAAGCG
TATCCGGTTACTGCAGTTTGTCACAGGGACATCGCGAGTACCTATGAATGGATTTGCCGAACTTTATGGT
TCCAATGGTCCTCAGCTATTTACAATAGAGCAATGGGGCAGTCCTGAGAAACTGCCCAGAGCTCACACAT
GCTTTAATCGCCTTGACTTACCTCCATATGAAACCTTTGAAGATTTACGAGAGAAACTTCTCATGGCCGT
GGAAAATGCTCAAGGATTTGAAGGGGTGGATTAAGCGGCCGCTTTCGAATCTAGAGCCTGCAGTCTCGAG
GCATGCGGTACCAAGCTTGTCGAGAAGTACTAGAGGATCATAATCAGCCATACCACATTTGTAGAGGTTT
TACTTGCTTTAAAAAACCTCCCACACCTCCCCCTGAACCTGAAACATAAAATGAATGCAATTGTTGTTGT
TAACTTGTTTATTGCAGCTTATAATGGTTACAAATAAAGCAATAGCATCACAAATTTCACAAATAAAGCA
TTTTTTTCACTGCATTCTAGTTGTGGTTTGTCCAAACTCATCAATGTATCTTATCATGTCTGGATCTGAT
CACTGCTTGAGCCTAGGAGATCCGAACCAGATAAGTGAAATCTAGTTCCAAACTATTTTGTCATTTTTAA
TTTTCGTATTAGCTTACGACGCTACACCCAGTTCCCATCTATTTTGTCACTCTTCCCTAAATAATCCTTA
AAAACTCCATTTCCACCCCTCCCAGTTCCCAACTATTTTGTCCGCCCACAGCGGGGCATTTTTCTTCCTG
TTATGTTTTTAATCAAACATCCTGCCAACTCCATGTGACAAACCGTCATCTTCGGCTACTTTTTCTCTGT
CACAGAATGAAAATTTTTCTGTCATCTCTTCGTTATTAATGTTTGTAATTGACTGAATATCAACGCTTAT
TTGCAGCCTGAATGGCGAATGG
